>Addgene plasmid #49948 | SL539 | depositor partial sequence | sequence record 74467 | TALE sequence
ATGGTGGACTTGAGGACACTCGGTTATTCGCAACAGCAACAGGAGAAAATCAAGCCTAAGGTCAGGAGCA
CCGTCGCGCAACACCACGAGGCGCTTGTGGGGCATGGCTTCACTCATGCGCATATTGTCGCGCTTTCACA
GCACCCTGCGGCGCTTGGGACGGTGGCTGTCAAATACCAAGATATGATTGCGGCCCTGCCCGAAGCCACG
CACGAGGCAATTGTAGGGGTCGGTAAACAGTGGTCGGGAGCGCGAGCACTTGAGGCGCTGCTGACTGTGG
CGGGTGAGCTTAGGGGGCCTCCGCTCCAGCTCGACACCGGGCAGCTGCTGAAGATCGCGAAGAGAGGGGG
AGTAACAGCGGTAGAGGCAGTGCACGCCTGGCGCAATGCGCTCACCGGGGCCCCCTTGAACCTGACCCCA
GACCAGGTAGTCGCAATCGCGTCGAACATTGGGGGAAAGCAAGCCCTGGAAACCGTGCAAAGGTTGTTGC
CGGTCCTTTGTCAAGACCACGGCCTTACACCGGAGCAAGTCGTGGCCATTGCAAATAATAACGGTGGCAA
ACAGGCTCTTGAGACGGTTCAGAGACTTCTCCCAGTTCTCTGTCAAGCCCACGGGCTGACTCCCGATCAA
GTTGTAGCGATTGCGTCCAACGGTGGAGGGAAACAAGCATTGGAGACTGTCCAACGGCTCCTTCCCGTGT
TGTGTCAAGCCCACGGTTTGACGCCTGCACAAGTGGTCGCCATCGCCTCCAATATTGGCGGTAAGCAGGC
GCTGGAAACAGTACAGCGCCTGCTGCCTGTACTGTGCCAGGATCATGGACTGACCCCAGACCAGGTAGTC
GCAATCGCGAACAATAATGGGGGAAAGCAAGCCCTGGAAACCGTGCAAAGGTTGTTGCCGGTCCTTTGTC
AAGACCACGGCCTTACACCGGAGCAAGTCGTGGCCATTGCAAATAATAACGGTGGCAAACAGGCTCTTGA
GACGGTTCAGAGACTTCTCCCAGTTCTCTGTCAAGCCCACGGGCTGACTCCCGATCAAGTTGTAGCGATT
GCGAATAACAATGGAGGGAAACAAGCATTGGAGACTGTCCAACGGCTCCTTCCCGTGTTGTGTCAAGCCC
ACGGTTTGACGCCTGCACAAGTGGTCGCCATCGCCTCGAATGGCGGCGGTAAGCAGGCGCTGGAAACAGT
ACAGCGCCTGCTGCCTGTACTGTGCCAGGATCATGGACTGACCCCAGACCAGGTAGTCGCAATCGCGAAC
AATAATGGGGGAAAGCAAGCCCTGGAAACCGTGCAAAGGTTGTTGCCGGTCCTTTGTCAAGACCACGGCC
TTACACCGGAGCAAGTCGTGGCCATTGCAAGCAATGGGGGTGGCAAACAGGCTCTTGAGACGGTTCAGAG
ACTTCTCCCAGTTCTCTGTCAAGCCCACGGGCTGACTCCCGATCAAGTTGTAGCGATTGCGAATAACAAT
GGAGGGAAACAAGCATTGGAGACTGTCCAACGGCTCCTTCCCGTGTTGTGTCAAGCCCACGGTTTGACGC
CTGCACAAGTGGTCGCCATCGCCAACAACAACGGCGGTAAGCAGGCGCTGGAAACAGTACAGCGCCTGCT
GCCTGTACTGTGCCAGGATCATGGACTGACCCCAGACCAGGTAGTCGCAATCGCGAACAATAATGGGGGA
AAGCAAGCCCTGGAAACCGTGCAAAGGTTGTTGCCGGTCCTTTGTCAAGACCACGGCCTTACACCGGAGC
AAGTCGTGGCCATTGCAAATAATAACGGTGGCAAACAGGCTCTTGAGACGGTTCAGAGACTTCTCCCAGT
TCTCTGTCAAGCCCACGGGCTGACTCCCGATCAAGTTGTAGCGATTGCGAATAACAATGGAGGGAAACAA
GCATTGGAGACTGTCCAACGGCTCCTTCCCGTGTTGTGTCAAGCCCACGGTTTGACGCCTGCACAAGTGG
TCGCCATCGCCTCCAATATTGGCGGTAAGCAGGCGCTGGAAACAGTACAGCGCCTGCTGCCTGTACTGTG
CCAGGATCATGGACTGACCCCAGACCAGGTAGTCGCAATCGCGAACAATAATGGGGGAAAGCAAGCCCTG
GAAACCGTGCAAAGGTTGTTGCCGGTCCTTTGTCAAGACCACGGCCTTACACCGGAGCAAGTCGTGGCCA
TTGCAAATAATAACGGTGGCAAACAGGCTCTTGAGACGGTTCAGAGACTTCTCCCAGTTCTCTGTCAAGC
CCACGGGCTGACACCCGAACAGGTGGTCGCCATTGCTAATAATAACGGAGGACGGCCAGCCTTGGAG
