>Addgene plasmid #49948 | SL539 | addgene partial sequence | sequence record 78008 | JDS-TALEN-F 5'-TAGGGGTCGGTAAACAGTGG-3'
CTGCTGACTGTGGCGGGTGAGCTTAGGGGGCCTCCGCTCCAGCTCGACACCGGGCAGCTGCTGAAGATCG
CGAAGAGAGGGGGAGTAACAGCGGTAGAGGCAGTGCACGCCTGGCGCAATGCGCTCACCGGGGCCCCCTT
GAACCTGACCCCAGACCAGGTAGTCGCAATCGCGTCGAACATTGGGGGAAAGCAAGCCCTGGAAACCGTG
CAAAGGTTGTTGCCGGTCCTTTGTCAAGACCACGGCCTTACACCGGAGCAAGTCGTGGCCATTGCAAATA
ATAACGGTGGCAAACAGGCTCTTGAGACGGTTCAGAGACTTCTCCCAGTTCTCTGTCAAGCCCACGGGCT
GACTCCCGATCAAGTTGTAGCGATTGCGTCCAACGGTGGAGGGAAACAAGCATTGGAGACTGTCCAACGG
CTCCTTCCCGTGTTGTGTCAAGCCCACGGTTTGACGCCTGCACAAGTGGTCGCCATCGCCTCCAATATTG
GCGGTAAGCAGGCGCTGGAAACAGTACAGCGCCTGCTGCCTGTACTGTGCCAGGATCATGGACTGACCCC
AGACCAGGTAGTCGCAATCGCGAACAATAATGGGGGAAAGCAAGCCCTGGAAACCGTGCAAAGGTTGTTG
CCGGTCCTTTGTCAAGACCACGGCCTTACACCGGAGCAAGTCGTGGCCATTGCAAATAATAACGGTGGCA
AACAGGCTCTTGAGACGGTTCAGAGACTTCTCCCAGTTCTCTGTCAAGCCCACGGGCTGACTCCCGATCA
AGTTGTAGCGATTGCGAATAACAATGGAGGGAAACAAGCATTGGAGACTGTCCAACGGCTCCTTCCCGTG
TTGTGTCAAGCCCACGGTTTGACGCCTGCACAAGTGGTCGCCATCGCCTC
