[The description below was written by a language model from this plasmid's Addgene catalogue record.]
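Description:
SL539 is a mammalian expression plasmid encoding a programmable TALE-TET1CD fusion protein, built on the pJFA345D4 backbone and catalogued under the TALEN vector type, although the effector domain here is an epigenetic editor rather than a nuclease. The plasmid is propagated in E. coli under ampicillin selection. The record does not state the origin of replication, the copy number, or any mammalian selection marker, and no feature table is available to confirm further elements.

The payload is a custom TALE repeat array designed to recognise a defined site in the human RHOXF2/RHOXF2B homeobox gene, designated RHOXF2 site #5 (RH-5). The "insert" is therefore the DNA-binding array directed at this locus, not the RHOXF2 coding sequence itself. The array was cloned into the backbone through BsmBI sites, a type IIS enzyme commonly used for assembling TALE repeats in frame with flanking TALE sequences; whether those sites survive cloning is not recorded. The array is fused to the catalytic domain of TET1, a dioxygenase that oxidises 5-methylcytosine to 5-hydroxymethylcytosine and so initiates active DNA demethylation. Expression of the fusion is driven by the EF1a promoter, a strong constitutive promoter active in many mammalian cell types.

When introduced into human cells, the fusion protein is intended to bind its RHOXF2 target and demethylate CpG dinucleotides near the binding site. This allows the effect of local promoter methylation on endogenous gene expression to be tested, including activation of the otherwise silenced gene. It belongs to a set of TALE-TET1 constructs developed for targeted DNA demethylation.
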