Addgene plasmid #49948: SL539
Purpose: Expresses a TALE-TET1CD (catalytic domain of TET1) fusion protein engineered to bind a site in the human RHOXF2/2B homeobox (RHOXF2) gene and demethylate CpGs adjacent to the binding site
Depositing lab: Keith Joung. Depositing organization: Massachusetts General Hospital. Publication: Targeted DNA demethylation and activation of endogenous genes using programmable TALE-TET1 fusion proteins. Maeder ML, Angstman JF, Richardson ME, Linder SJ, Cascio VM, Tsai SQ, Ho QH, Sander JD, Reyon D, Bernstein BE, Costello JF, Wilkinson MF, Joung JK. Nat Biotechnol. 2013 Oct 9. doi: 10.1038/nbt.2726. PubMed 24108092.
Backbone
  Vector backbone: pJFA345D4
  Backbone manufacturer: Joung lab (Addgene plasmid #49238)
  Vector type: TALEN
Growth in bacteria
  Bacterial resistance: Ampicillin, 100 μg/mL
  Growth temperature: 37°C
  Growth strain: XL1 Blue
  Copy number: Unknown
Gene/Insert
  Gene/Insert name: RHOXF2 Rhox homeobox family member 2 (alt names: RH-5; RHOXF2 site #5)
  Species: H. sapiens (human)
  Entrez Gene: RHOXF2 (a.k.a. CT107, PEPP-2, PEPP2, THG1)
  Promoter: EF1a
  Cloning method: Restriction Enzyme; 5′ cloning site BsmBI (unknown if destroyed); 3′ cloning site BsmBI (unknown if destroyed)
  Sequencing primers: 5′ EF1a-F 5'-TCAAGCCTCAGACAGTGGTTC-3'; 3′ OJA199 5'-CACCATCACAGCAGTTGG-3'
Terms and licenses: Academic/Nonprofit Terms; Industry Terms: Not Available to Industry
Depositor comments: TALE target site is: TAGTAGGGTGTGGGGGAGGG. See Supplementary Figure 13 of associated publication for amino acid sequences of backbone and TALE repeat array.
How to cite: SL539 was a gift from Keith Joung (Addgene plasmid # 49948 ; http://n2t.net/addgene:49948 ; RRID:Addgene_49948)
